Addgene plasmid #187410: pCMV-E1347A-nCas9(D10A)-UGI
Purpose: DddA E1347A variant
Depositing lab: Jin-Soo Kim. Depositing organization: Institute for Basic Science. Publication: Base editing in human cells with monomeric DddA-TALE fusion deaminases. Mok YG, Lee JM, Chung E, Lee J, Lim K, Cho SI, Kim JS. Nat Commun. 2022 Jul 12;13(1):4038. doi: 10.1038/s41467-022-31745-y. PubMed 35821233.
Backbone
  Vector backbone: pCMV
  Vector type: Mammalian Expression, CRISPR
Growth in bacteria
  Bacterial resistance: Ampicillin, 100 μg/mL
  Growth temperature: 37°C
  Growth strain: DH5alpha
  Copy number: Unknown
Gene/Insert
  Gene/Insert name: DddA E1347A variant
  Species: H. sapiens (human)
Terms and licenses: Academic/Nonprofit Terms; Industry Terms: Not Available to Industry
How to cite: pCMV-E1347A-nCas9(D10A)-UGI was a gift from Jin-Soo Kim (Addgene plasmid # 187410 ; http://n2t.net/addgene:187410 ; RRID:Addgene_187410)
