[The description below was written by a language model from this plasmid's Addgene catalogue record and pLannotate feature annotations shown in this document.]
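Description:
pCMV-E1347A-nCas9(D10A)-UGI is an 8.1 kb mammalian expression plasmid of the CRISPR class, built on a pCMV backbone. It is propagated in E. coli through a high-copy ColE1/pUC-type origin and selected with ampicillin via the β-lactamase gene and its native promoter. A fragment of the pBR322 bom region and a short lacI fragment are also annotated; these appear to be backbone remnants rather than functional parts.

The payload is a single fusion open reading frame driven by the human cytomegalovirus immediate-early enhancer and promoter and terminated by the bovine growth hormone polyadenylation signal. Reading 5' to 3', it comprises a fragment of DddA, the double-stranded-DNA cytidine deaminase toxin domain from Burkholderia cenocepacia. This is followed by a short segment that the annotation tool matched to an adenine base editor, which from its size and position is most likely just a shared linker. Next come Streptococcus pyogenes Cas9 and the uracil glycosylase inhibitor (UGI) from Bacillus phage PBS2. By its name, the Cas9 is the D10A nickase and the DddA portion carries the E1347A substitution, although the feature table does not itself confirm either point mutation. The catalogue lists the insert species as human, whereas the annotated coding parts are bacterial and phage in origin. In this architecture, Cas9 nickase would direct the deaminase to a guide-specified site, while UGI blocks excision of the resulting uracil and so favours C-to-T conversion. No guide RNA cassette is annotated, so a guide would have to be supplied separately. T7 and SP6 promoters flank the insert.

The record gives the purpose only as a DddA E1347A variant, in the context of work on monomeric DddA-derived base editors in human cells. The specific role of this variant is not stated.
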