Features (pLannotate 1.2.2; 15 found; start..end, strand, type, name):
     28..80      -  misc_feature   bom (fragment): basis of mobility region from pBR322
    235..614     +  enhancer       CMV enhancer: human cytomegalovirus immediate early enhancer
    615..818     +  promoter       CMV promoter: human cytomegalovirus (CMV) immediate early promoter
    814..847     +  LTR            5' LTR (truncated) (fragment): truncated 5' long terminal repeat (LTR) from HIV-1
    863..881     +  promoter       T7 promoter: promoter for bacteriophage T7 RNA polymerase
    907..1323    +  CDS            dddA (fragment): DDDA_BURC1 - Experimental evidence at protein level: Swiss-Prot protein existence level 1. Toxic component of a toxin-immunity protein module, which functions as a cellular contact-dependent growth inhibition (CDI) system. CDI modules allow bacteria to communicate with and inhibit the growth of closely related neighboring bacteria in a contact-dependent fashion. Bacteria that have this module inhibit or kill bacteria without it, giving them a growth advantage. Probably specifically inhibited by cognate immunity protein DddI (Probable). The C-terminal 163 residue fragment has double-stranded DN
   1324..1371    +  CDS            ABE(7.10) (fragment): adenine base editor comprising wild-type E. coli TadA fused to the evolved TadA*(7.10) mutant (Gaudelli et al., 2017)
   1372..5472    +  CDS            cas9: CAS9_STRP1 - Also known as csn1 From Streptococcus pyogenes serotype M1.
   5485..5733    +  CDS            UGI: UNGI_BPPB2 - Experimental evidence at protein level: Swiss-Prot protein existence level 1. This protein binds specifically and reversibly to the host uracil-DNA glycosylase, preventing removal of uracil residues from PBS2 DNA by the host uracil-excision repair system. From Bacillus phage PBS2 (Bacteriophage PBS2).
   5827..5845    -  promoter       SP6 promoter: promoter for bacteriophage SP6 RNA polymerase
   5871..6095    +  polyA_signal   bGH poly(A) signal: bovine growth hormone polyadenylation signal
   6114..6171    -  CDS            lacI (fragment): lac repressor; lacI; The lac repressor binds to the lac operator to inhibit transcription in E. coli. This inhibition can be relieved by adding lactose or isopropyl-β-D-thiogalactopyranoside (IPTG).
   6354..6942    -  rep_origin     ori: high-copy-number ColE1/pMB1/pBR322/pUC origin of replication
   7113..7973    -  CDS            AmpR: β-lactamase; bla; confers resistance to ampicillin, carbenicillin, and related antibiotics
   7974..8078    -  promoter       AmpR promoter: bla
>Addgene plasmid #187410 | pCMV-E1347A-nCas9(D10A)-UGI | addgene full sequence | sequence record 368592 | Addgene NGS Result
GACGGATCGGGAGATCTCCCGATCCCCTATGGTGCACTCTCAGTACAATCTGCTCTGATGCCGCATAGTT
AAGCCAGTATCTGCTCCCTGCTTGTGTGTTGGAGGTCGCTGAGTAGTGCGCGAGCAAAATTTAAGCTACA
ACAAGGCAAGGCTTGACCGACAATTGCATGAAGAATCTGCTTAGGGTTAGGCGTTTTGCGCTGCTTCGCG
ATGTACGGGCCAGATATACGCGTTGACATTGATTATTGACTAGTTATTAATAGTAATCAATTACGGGGTC
ATTAGTTCATAGCCCATATATGGAGTTCCGCGTTACATAACTTACGGTAAATGGCCCGCCTGGCTGACCG
CCCAACGACCCCCGCCCATTGACGTCAATAATGACGTATGTTCCCATAGTAACGCCAATAGGGACTTTCC
ATTGACGTCAATGGGTGGAGTATTTACGGTAAACTGCCCACTTGGCAGTACATCAAGTGTATCATATGCC
AAGTACGCCCCCTATTGACGTCAATGACGGTAAATGGCCCGCCTGGCATTATGCCCAGTACATGACCTTA
TGGGACTTTCCTACTTGGCAGTACATCTACGTATTAGTCATCGCTATTACCATGGTGATGCGGTTTTGGC
AGTACATCAATGGGCGTGGATAGCGGTTTGACTCACGGGGATTTCCAAGTCTCCACCCCATTGACGTCAA
TGGGAGTTTGTTTTGGCACCAAAATCAACGGGACTTTCCAAAATGTCGTAACAACTCCGCCCCATTGACG
CAAATGGGCGGTAGGCGTGTACGGTGGGAGGTCTATATAAGCAGAGCTCTCTGGCTAACTAGAGAACCCA
CTGCTTACTGGCTTATCGAAATTAATACGACTCACTATAGGGAGACCCAAGCTTGCCACCATGGGATCCG
GCAGCTACGCCCTGGGTCCGTATCAGATTAGCGCCCCGCAGCTGCCAGCTTACAATGGTCAGACCGTGGG
TACCTTCTACTATGTGAACGACGCGGGCGGTCTGGAGAGCAAGGTGTTTAGCAGCGGCGGTCCAACCCCG
TACCCAAACTATGCCAATGCCGGTCATGTGGCCGGTCAGAGCGCCCTGTTCATGCGTGATAACGGCATCA
GCGAGGGTCTGGTGTTCCACAACAACCCGGAAGGCACCTGCGGTTTTTGCGTGAACATGACCGAGACCCT
GCTGCCGGAAAACGCGAAAATGACCGTGGTGCCGCCGGAAGGTGCCATTCCAGTGAAGCGCGGCGCTACC
GGTGAAACCAAAGTGTTTACCGGTAACAGCAACAGCCCGAAGAGCCCGACCAAAGGCGGTTGCAGCGGCA
GCGAGACTCCCGGGACCTCAGAGTCCGCCACACCCGAAAGTGACAAGAAGTACAGCATCGGCCTGGCCAT
CGGTACCAACAGCGTGGGCTGGGCCGTGATCACCGACGAGTACAAGGTGCCCAGCAAGAAGTTCAAGGTG
CTGGGCAACACCGACCGCCACAGCATCAAGAAGAACCTGATCGGCGCCCTGCTGTTCGACAGCGGCGAGA
CCGCCGAGGCCACCCGCCTGAAGCGCACCGCCCGCCGCCGCTACACCCGCCGCAAGAACCGCATCTGCTA
CCTGCAGGAGATCTTCAGCAACGAGATGGCCAAGGTGGACGACAGCTTCTTCCACCGCCTGGAGGAGAGC
TTCCTGGTGGAGGAGGACAAGAAGCACGAGCGCCACCCCATCTTCGGCAACATCGTGGACGAGGTGGCCT
ACCACGAGAAGTACCCCACCATCTACCACCTGCGCAAGAAGCTGGTGGACAGCACCGACAAGGCCGACCT
GCGCCTGATCTACCTGGCCCTGGCCCACATGATCAAGTTCCGCGGCCACTTCCTGATCGAGGGCGACCTG
AACCCCGACAACAGCGACGTGGACAAGCTGTTCATCCAGCTGGTGCAGACCTACAACCAGCTGTTCGAGG
AGAACCCCATCAACGCCAGCGGCGTGGACGCCAAGGCCATCCTGAGCGCCCGCCTGAGCAAGAGCCGCCG
CCTGGAGAACCTGATCGCCCAGCTGCCCGGCGAGAAGAAGAACGGCCTGTTCGGCAACCTGATCGCCCTG
AGCCTGGGCCTGACCCCCAACTTCAAGAGCAACTTCGACCTGGCCGAGGACGCCAAGCTGCAGCTGAGCA
AGGACACCTACGACGACGACCTGGACAACCTGCTGGCCCAGATCGGCGACCAGTACGCCGACCTGTTCCT
GGCCGCCAAGAACCTGAGCGACGCCATCCTGCTGAGCGACATCCTGCGCGTGAACACCGAGATCACCAAG
GCCCCCCTGAGCGCCAGCATGATCAAGCGCTACGACGAGCACCACCAGGACCTGACCCTGCTGAAGGCCC
TGGTGCGCCAGCAGCTGCCCGAGAAGTACAAGGAGATCTTCTTCGACCAGAGCAAGAACGGCTACGCCGG
CTACATCGACGGCGGCGCCAGCCAGGAGGAGTTCTACAAGTTCATCAAGCCCATCCTGGAGAAGATGGAC
GGCACCGAGGAGCTGCTGGTGAAGCTGAACCGCGAGGACCTGCTGCGCAAGCAGCGCACCTTCGACAACG
GCAGCATCCCCCACCAGATCCACCTGGGCGAGCTGCACGCCATCCTGCGCCGCCAGGAGGACTTCTACCC
CTTCCTGAAGGACAACCGCGAGAAGATCGAGAAGATCCTGACCTTCCGCATCCCCTACTACGTGGGCCCC
CTGGCCCGCGGCAACAGCCGCTTCGCCTGGATGACCCGCAAGAGCGAGGAGACCATCACCCCCTGGAACT
TCGAGGAGGTGGTGGACAAGGGCGCCAGCGCCCAGAGCTTCATCGAGCGCATGACCAACTTCGACAAGAA
CCTGCCCAACGAGAAGGTGCTGCCCAAGCACAGCCTGCTGTACGAGTACTTCACCGTGTACAACGAGCTG
ACCAAGGTGAAGTACGTGACCGAGGGCATGCGCAAGCCCGCCTTCCTGAGCGGCGAGCAGAAGAAGGCCA
TCGTGGACCTGCTGTTCAAGACCAACCGCAAGGTGACCGTGAAGCAGCTGAAGGAGGACTACTTCAAGAA
GATCGAGTGCTTCGACAGCGTGGAGATCAGCGGCGTGGAGGACCGCTTCAACGCCAGCCTGGGCACCTAC
CACGACCTGCTGAAGATCATCAAGGACAAGGACTTCCTGGACAACGAGGAGAACGAGGACATCCTGGAGG
ACATCGTGCTGACCCTGACCCTGTTCGAGGACCGCGAGATGATCGAGGAGCGCCTGAAGACCTACGCCCA
CCTGTTCGACGACAAGGTGATGAAGCAGCTGAAGCGCCGCCGCTACACCGGCTGGGGCCGCCTGAGCCGC
AAGCTTATCAACGGCATCCGCGACAAGCAGAGCGGCAAGACCATCCTGGACTTCCTGAAGAGCGACGGCT
TCGCCAACCGCAACTTCATGCAGCTGATCCACGACGACAGCCTGACCTTCAAGGAGGACATCCAGAAGGC
CCAGGTGAGCGGCCAGGGCGACAGCCTGCACGAGCACATCGCCAACCTGGCCGGCAGCCCCGCCATCAAG
AAGGGCATCCTGCAGACCGTGAAGGTGGTGGACGAGCTGGTGAAGGTGATGGGCCGCCACAAGCCCGAGA
ACATCGTGATCGAGATGGCCCGCGAGAACCAGACCACCCAGAAGGGCCAGAAGAACAGCCGCGAGCGCAT
GAAGCGCATCGAGGAGGGCATCAAGGAGCTGGGCAGCCAGATCCTGAAGGAGCACCCCGTGGAGAACACC
CAGCTGCAGAACGAGAAGCTGTACCTGTACTACCTGCAGAACGGCCGCGACATGTACGTGGACCAGGAGC
TGGACATCAACCGCCTGAGCGACTACGACGTGGACCACATCGTGCCCCAGAGCTTCCTGAAGGACGACAG
CATCGACAACAAGGTGCTGACCCGCAGCGACAAGAACCGCGGCAAGAGCGACAACGTGCCCAGCGAGGAG
GTGGTGAAGAAGATGAAGAACTACTGGCGCCAGCTGCTGAACGCCAAGCTGATCACCCAGCGCAAGTTCG
ACAACCTGACCAAGGCCGAGCGCGGCGGCCTGAGCGAGCTGGACAAGGCCGGCTTCATCAAGCGCCAGCT
GGTGGAGACCCGCCAGATCACCAAGCACGTGGCCCAGATCCTGGACAGCCGCATGAACACCAAGTACGAC
GAGAACGACAAGCTGATCCGCGAGGTGAAGGTGATCACCCTGAAGAGCAAGCTGGTGAGCGACTTCCGCA
AGGACTTCCAGTTCTACAAGGTGCGCGAGATCAACAACTACCACCACGCCCACGACGCCTACCTGAACGC
CGTGGTGGGCACCGCCCTGATCAAGAAGTACCCCAAGCTGGAGAGCGAGTTCGTGTACGGCGACTACAAG
GTGTACGACGTGCGCAAGATGATCGCCAAGAGCGAGCAGGAGATCGGCAAGGCCACCGCCAAGTACTTCT
TCTACAGCAACATCATGAACTTCTTCAAGACCGAGATCACCCTGGCCAACGGCGAGATCCGCAAGCGCCC
CCTGATCGAGACCAACGGCGAGACCGGCGAGATCGTGTGGGACAAGGGCCGCGACTTCGCCACCGTGCGC
AAGGTGCTGAGCATGCCCCAGGTGAACATCGTGAAGAAGACCGAGGTGCAGACCGGCGGCTTCAGCAAGG
AGAGCATCCTGCCCAAGCGCAACAGCGACAAGCTGATCGCCCGCAAGAAGGACTGGGACCCCAAGAAGTA
CGGCGGCTTCGACAGCCCCACCGTGGCCTACAGCGTGCTGGTGGTGGCCAAGGTGGAGAAGGGCAAGAGC
AAGAAGCTGAAGAGCGTGAAGGAGCTGCTGGGCATCACCATCATGGAGCGCAGCAGCTTCGAGAAGAACC
CCATCGACTTCCTGGAGGCCAAGGGCTACAAGGAGGTGAAGAAGGACCTGATCATCAAGCTGCCCAAGTA
CAGCCTGTTCGAGCTGGAGAACGGCCGCAAGCGCATGCTGGCCAGCGCCGGCGAGCTGCAGAAGGGCAAC
GAGCTGGCCCTGCCCAGCAAGTACGTGAACTTCCTGTACCTGGCCAGCCACTACGAGAAGCTGAAGGGCA
GCCCCGAGGACAACGAGCAGAAGCAGCTGTTCGTGGAGCAGCACAAGCACTACCTGGACGAGATCATCGA
GCAGATCAGCGAGTTCAGCAAGCGCGTGATCCTGGCCGACGCCAACCTGGACAAGGTGCTGAGCGCCTAC
AACAAGCACCGCGACAAGCCCATCCGCGAGCAGGCCGAGAACATCATCCACCTGTTCACCCTGACCAACC
TGGGCGCCCCCGCCGCCTTCAAGTACTTCGACACCACCATCGACCGCAAGCGCTACACCAGCACCAAGGA
GGTGCTGGACGCCACCCTGATCCACCAGAGCATCACCGGTCTGTACGAGACCCGCATCGACCTGAGCCAG
CTGGGCGGCGACTCTGGTGGTTCTACTAATCTGTCAGATATTATTGAAAAGGAGACCGGTAAGCAACTGG
TTATCCAGGAATCCATCCTCATGCTCCCAGAGGAGGTGGAAGAAGTCATTGGGAACAAGCCGGAAAGCGA
TATACTCGTGCACACCGCCTACGACGAGAGCACCGACGAGAATGTCATGCTTCTGACTAGCGACGCCCCT
GAATACAAGCCTTGGGCTCTGGTCATACAGGATAGCAACGGTGAGAACAAGATTAAGATGCTCTCTGGTG
GTTCTCCCAAGAAGAAGAGGAAAGTCGTATACCCCTACGACGTGCCCGACTACGCCTAACTCGAGCATGC
ATCTAGAGGGCCCTATTCTATAGTGTCACCTAAATGCTAGAGCTCGCTGATCAGCCTCGACTGTGCCTTC
TAGTTGCCAGCCATCTGTTGTTTGCCCCTCCCCCGTGCCTTCCTTGACCCTGGAAGGTGCCACTCCCACT
GTCCTTTCCTAATAAAATGAGGAAATTGCATCGCATTGTCTGAGTAGGTGTCATTCTATTCTGGGGGGTG
GGGTGGGGCAGGACAGCAAGGGGGAGGATTGGGAAGACAATAGCAGGCATGCTGGGGATGCGGTGGGCTC
TATGGCTTCTGAGGCGGAAAGAACCAGCTGCATTAATGAATCGGCCAACGCGCGGGGAGAGGCGGTTTGC
GTATTGGGCGCTCTTCCGCTTCCTCGCTCACTGACTCGCTGCGCTCGGTCGTTCGGCTGCGGCGAGCGGT
ATCAGCTCACTCAAAGGCGGTAATACGGTTATCCACAGAATCAGGGGATAACGCAGGAAAGAACATGTGA
GCAAAAGGCCAGCAAAAGGCCAGGAACCGTAAAAAGGCCGCGTTGCTGGCGTTTTTCCATAGGCTCCGCC
CCCCTGACGAGCATCACAAAAATCGACGCTCAAGTCAGAGGTGGCGAAACCCGACAGGACTATAAAGATA
CCAGGCGTTTCCCCCTGGAAGCTCCCTCGTGCGCTCTCCTGTTCCGACCCTGCCGCTTACCGGATACCTG
TCCGCCTTTCTCCCTTCGGGAAGCGTGGCGCTTTCTCATAGCTCACGCTGTAGGTATCTCAGTTCGGTGT
AGGTCGTTCGCTCCAAGCTGGGCTGTGTGCACGAACCCCCCGTTCAGCCCGACCGCTGCGCCTTATCCGG
TAACTATCGTCTTGAGTCCAACCCGGTAAGACACGACTTATCGCCACTGGCAGCAGCCACTGGTAACAGG
ATTAGCAGAGCGAGGTATGTAGGCGGTGCTACAGAGTTCTTGAAGTGGTGGCCTAACTACGGCTACACTA
GAAGAACAGTATTTGGTATCTGCGCTCTGCTGAAGCCAGTTACCTTCGGAAAAAGAGTTGGTAGCTCTTG
ATCCGGCAAACAAACCACCGCTGGTAGCGGTGGTTTTTTTGTTTGCAAGCAGCAGATTACGCGCAGAAAA
AAAGGATCTCAAGAAGATCCTTTGATCTTTTCTACGGGGTCTGACGCTCAGTGGAACGAAAACTCACGTT
AAGGGATTTTGGTCATGAGATTATCAAAAAGGATCTTCACCTAGATCCTTTTAAATTAAAAATGAAGTTT
TAAATCAATCTAAAGTATATATGAGTAAACTTGGTCTGACAGTTACCAATGCTTAATCAGTGAGGCACCT
ATCTCAGCGATCTGTCTATTTCGTTCATCCATAGTTGCCTGACTCCCCGTCGTGTAGATAACTACGATAC
GGGAGGGCTTACCATCTGGCCCCAGTGCTGCAATGATACCGCGAGACCCACGCTCACCGGCTCCAGATTT
ATCAGCAATAAACCAGCCAGCCGGAAGGGCCGAGCGCAGAAGTGGTCCTGCAACTTTATCCGCCTCCATC
CAGTCTATTAATTGTTGCCGGGAAGCTAGAGTAAGTAGTTCGCCAGTTAATAGTTTGCGCAACGTTGTTG
CCATTGCTACAGGCATCGTGGTGTCACGCTCGTCGTTTGGTATGGCTTCATTCAGCTCCGGTTCCCAACG
ATCAAGGCGAGTTACATGATCCCCCATGTTGTGCAAAAAAGCGGTTAGCTCCTTCGGTCCTCCGATCGTT
GTCAGAAGTAAGTTGGCCGCAGTGTTATCACTCATGGTTATGGCAGCACTGCATAATTCTCTTACTGTCA
TGCCATCCGTAAGATGCTTTTCTGTGACTGGTGAGTACTCAACCAAGTCATTCTGAGAATAGTGTATGCG
GCGACCGAGTTGCTCTTGCCCGGCGTCAATACGGGATAATACCGCGCCACATAGCAGAACTTTAAAAGTG
CTCATCATTGGAAAACGTTCTTCGGGGCGAAAACTCTCAAGGATCTTACCGCTGTTGAGATCCAGTTCGA
TGTAACCCACTCGTGCACCCAACTGATCTTCAGCATCTTTTACTTTCACCAGCGTTTCTGGGTGAGCAAA
AACAGGAAGGCAAAATGCCGCAAAAAAGGGAATAAGGGCGACACGGAAATGTTGAATACTCATACTCTTC
CTTTTTCAATATTATTGAAGCATTTATCAGGGTTATTGTCTCATGAGCGGATACATATTTGAATGTATTT
AGAAAAATAAACAAATAGGGGTTCCGCGCACATTTCCCCGAAAAGTGCCACCTGACGTC
